>Addgene plasmid #242912 | pCK321 | addgene full sequence | sequence record 486128 | Addgene NGS Result
AAGATCATCTTATTAATCAGATAAAATATTTCTAGATTTCAGTGCAATTTATCTCTTCAAATGTAGCACC
TGAAGTCAGCCCCATACGATATAAGTTGTTACTAGTGCTTGGATTCTCACCAATAAAAAACGCCCGGCGG
CAACCGAGCGTTCTGAACAAATCCAGATGGAGTTCTGAGGTCATTACTGGATCTATCAACAGGAGTCCAA
GCGAGCTCGATATCAAATTACGCCCCGCCCTGCCACTCATCGCAGTACTGTTGTAATTCATTAAGCATTC
TGCCGACATGGAAGCCATCACAAACGGCATGATGAACCTGAATCGCCAGCGGCATCAGCACCTTGTCGCC
TTGCGTATAATATTTGCCCATGGTGAAAACGGGGGCGAAGAAGTTGTCCATATTGGCCACGTTTAAATCA
AAACTGGTGAAACTCACCCAGGGATTGGCTGAGACGAAAAACATATTCTCAATAAACCCTTTAGGGAAAT
AGGCCAGGTTTTCACCGTAACACGCCACATCTTGCGAATATATGTGTAGAAACTGCCGGAAATCGTCGTG
GTATTCACTCCAGAGCGATGAAAACGTTTCAGTTTGCTCATGGAAAACGGTGTAACAAGGGTGAACACTA
TCCCATATCACCAGCTCACCGTCTTTCATTGCCATACGAAATTCCGGATGAGCATTCATCAGGCGGGCAA
GAATGTGAATAAAGGCCGGATAAAACTTGTGCTTATTTTTCTTTACGGTCTTTAAAAAGGCCGTAATATC
CAGCTGAACGGTCTGGTTATAGGTACATTGAGCAACTGACTGAAATGCCTCAAAATGTTCTTTACGATGC
CATTGGGATATATCAACGGTGGTATATCCAGTGATTTTTTTCTCCATTTTAGCTTCCTTAGCTCCTGAAA
ATCTCGATAACTCAAAAAATACGCCCGGTAGTGATCTTATTTCATTATGGTGAAAGTTGGAACCTCTTAC
GTGCCGATCAACGTCTCATTTTCGCCAGATATCGACGTCTTAAGACCCACTTTCACATTTAAGTTGTTTT
TCTAATCCGCATATGATCAATTCAAGGCCGAATAAGAAGGCTGGCTCTGCACCTTGGTGATCAAATAATT
CGATAGCTTGTCGTAATAATGGCGGCATACTATCAGTAGTAGGTGTTTCCCTTTCTTCTTTAGCGACTTG
ATGCTCTTGATCTTCCAATACGCAACCTAAAGTAAAATGCCCCACAGCGCTGAGTGCATATAATGCATTC
TCTAGTGAAAAACCTTGTTGGCATAAAAAGGCTAATTGATTTTCGAGAGTTTCATACTGTTTTTCTGTAG
GCCGTGTACCTAAATGTACTTTTGCTCCATCGCGATGACTTAGTAAAGCACATCTAAAACTTTTAGCGTT
ATTACGTAAAAAATCTTGCCAGCTTTCCCCTTCTAAAGGGCAAAAGTGAGTATGGTGCCTATCTAACATC
TCAATGGCTAAGGCGTCGAGCAAAGCCCGCTTATTTTTTACATGCCAATACAATGTAGGCTGCTCTACAC
CTAGCTTCTGGGCGAGTTTACGGGTTGTTAAACCTTCGATTCCGACCTCATTAAGCAGCTCTAATGCGCT
GTTAATCACTTTACTTTTATCTAATCTAGACATCATTAATTCCTAATTTTTGTTGACACTCTATCGTTGA
TAGAGTTATTTTACCACTCCCTATCAGTGATAGAGAAAAGAATTCAAAAGATCTAAAGAGGAGAAAGGAT
CTATGGATAAGAAATACTCAATAGGCTTAGCTATCGGCACAAATAGCGTCGGATGGGCGGTGATCACTGA
TGAATATAAGGTTCCGTCTAAAAAGTTCAAGGTTCTGGGAAATACAGACCGCCACAGTATCAAAAAAAAT
CTTATAGGGGCTCTTTTATTTGACAGTGGAGAGACAGCGGAAGCGACTCGTCTCAAACGGACAGCTCGTA
GAAGGTATACACGTCGGAAGAATCGTATTTGTTATCTACAGGAGATTTTTTCAAATGAGATGGCGAAAGT
AGATGATAGTTTCTTTCATCGACTTGAAGAGTCTTTTTTGGTGGAAGAAGACAAGAAGCATGAACGTCAT
CCTATTTTTGGAAATATAGTAGATGAAGTTGCTTATCATGAGAAATATCCAACTATCTATCATCTGCGAA
AAAAATTGGTAGATTCTACTGATAAAGCGGATTTGCGCTTAATCTATTTGGCCTTAGCGCATATGATTAA
GTTTCGTGGTCATTTTTTGATTGAGGGAGATTTAAATCCTGATAATAGTGATGTGGACAAACTATTTATC
CAGTTGGTACAAACCTACAATCAATTATTTGAAGAAAACCCTATTAACGCAAGTGGAGTAGATGCTAAAG
CGATTCTTTCTGCACGATTGAGTAAATCAAGACGATTAGAAAATCTCATTGCTCAGCTCCCCGGTGAGAA
GAAAAATGGCTTATTTGGGAATCTCATTGCTTTGTCATTGGGTTTGACCCCTAATTTTAAATCAAATTTT
GATTTGGCAGAAGATGCTAAATTACAGCTTTCAAAAGATACTTACGATGATGATTTAGATAATTTATTGG
CGCAAATTGGAGATCAATATGCTGATTTGTTTTTGGCAGCTAAGAATTTATCAGATGCTATTTTACTTTC
AGATATCCTAAGAGTAAATACTGAAATAACTAAGGCTCCCCTATCAGCTTCAATGATTAAACGCTACGAT
GAACATCATCAAGACTTGACTCTTTTAAAAGCTTTAGTTCGACAACAACTTCCAGAAAAGTATAAAGAAA
TCTTTTTTGATCAATCAAAAAACGGATATGCAGGTTATATTGATGGGGGAGCTAGCCAAGAAGAATTTTA
TAAATTTATCAAACCAATTTTAGAAAAAATGGATGGTACTGAGGAATTATTGGTGAAACTAAATCGTGAA
GATTTGCTGCGCAAGCAACGGACCTTTGACAACGGCTCTATTCCCCATCAAATTCACTTGGGTGAGCTGC
ATGCTATTTTGAGAAGACAAGAAGACTTTTATCCATTTTTAAAAGACAATCGTGAGAAGATTGAAAAAAT
CTTGACTTTTCGAATTCCTTATTATGTTGGTCCATTGGCGCGTGGCAATAGTCGTTTTGCATGGATGACT
CGGAAGTCTGAAGAAACAATTACCCCATGGAATTTTGAAGAAGTTGTCGATAAAGGTGCTTCAGCTCAAT
CATTTATTGAACGCATGACAAACTTTGATAAAAATCTTCCAAATGAAAAAGTACTACCAAAACATAGTTT
GCTTTATGAGTATTTTACGGTTTATAACGAATTGACAAAGGTCAAATATGTTACTGAAGGAATGCGAAAA
CCAGCATTTCTTTCAGGTGAACAGAAGAAAGCCATTGTTGATTTACTCTTCAAAACAAATCGAAAAGTAA
CCGTTAAGCAATTAAAAGAAGATTATTTCAAAAAAATAGAATGTTTTGATAGTGTTGAAATTTCAGGAGT
TGAAGATAGATTTAATGCTTCATTAGGTACCTACCATGATTTGCTAAAAATTATTAAAGATAAAGATTTT
TTGGATAATGAAGAAAATGAAGATATCTTAGAGGATATTGTTTTAACATTGACCTTATTTGAAGATAGGG
AGATGATTGAGGAAAGACTTAAAACATATGCTCACCTCTTTGATGATAAGGTGATGAAACAGCTTAAACG
TCGCCGTTATACTGGTTGGGGACGTTTGTCTCGAAAATTGATTAATGGTATTAGGGATAAGCAATCTGGC
AAAACAATATTAGATTTTTTGAAATCAGATGGTTTTGCCAATCGCAATTTTATGCAGCTGATCCATGATG
ATAGTTTGACATTTAAAGAAGACATTCAAAAAGCACAAGTGTCTGGACAAGGCGATAGTTTACATGAACA
TATTGCAAATTTAGCTGGTAGCCCTGCTATTAAAAAAGGTATTTTACAGACTGTAAAAGTTGTTGATGAA
TTGGTCAAAGTAATGGGGCGGCATAAGCCAGAAAATATCGTTATTGAAATGGCACGTGAAAATCAGACAA
CTCAAAAGGGCCAGAAAAATTCGCGAGAGCGTATGAAACGAATCGAAGAAGGTATCAAAGAATTAGGAAG
TCAGATTCTTAAAGAGCATCCTGTTGAAAATACTCAATTGCAAAATGAAAAGCTCTATCTCTATTATCTC
CAAAATGGAAGAGACATGTATGTGGACCAAGAATTAGATATTAATCGTTTAAGTGATTATGATGTCGATG
CCATTGTTCCACAAAGTTTCCTTAAAGACGATTCAATAGACAATAAGGTCTTAACGCGTTCTGATAAAAA
TCGTGGTAAATCGGATAACGTTCCAAGTGAAGAAGTAGTCAAAAAGATGAAAAACTATTGGAGACAACTT
CTAAACGCCAAGTTAATCACTCAACGTAAGTTTGATAATTTAACGAAAGCTGAACGTGGAGGTTTGAGTG
AACTTGATAAAGCTGGTTTTATCAAACGCCAATTGGTTGAAACTCGCCAAATCACTAAGCATGTGGCACA
AATTTTGGATAGTCGCATGAATACTAAATACGATGAAAATGATAAACTTATTCGAGAGGTTAAAGTGATT
ACCTTAAAATCTAAATTAGTTTCTGACTTCCGAAAAGATTTCCAATTCTATAAAGTACGTGAGATTAACA
ATTACCATCATGCCCATGATGCGTATCTAAATGCCGTCGTTGGAACTGCTTTGATTAAGAAATATCCAAA
ACTTGAATCGGAGTTTGTCTATGGTGATTATAAAGTTTATGATGTTCGTAAAATGATTGCTAAGTCTGAG
CAAGAAATAGGCAAAGCAACCGCAAAATATTTCTTTTACTCTAATATCATGAACTTCTTCAAAACAGAAA
TTACACTTGCAAATGGAGAGATTCGCAAACGCCCTCTAATCGAAACTAATGGGGAAACTGGAGAAATTGT
CTGGGATAAAGGGCGAGATTTTGCCACAGTGCGCAAAGTATTGTCCATGCCCCAAGTCAATATTGTCAAG
AAAACAGAAGTACAGACAGGCGGATTCTCCAAGGAGTCAATTTTACCAAAAAGAAATTCGGACAAGCTTA
TTGCTCGTAAAAAAGACTGGGATCCAAAAAAATATGGTGGTTTTGATAGTCCAACGGTAGCTTATTCAGT
CCTAGTGGTTGCTAAGGTGGAAAAAGGGAAATCGAAGAAGTTAAAATCCGTTAAAGAGTTACTAGGGATC
ACAATTATGGAAAGAAGTTCCTTTGAAAAAAATCCGATTGACTTTTTAGAAGCTAAAGGATATAAGGAAG
TTAAAAAAGACTTAATCATTAAACTACCTAAATATAGTCTTTTTGAGTTAGAAAACGGTCGTAAACGGAT
GCTGGCTAGTGCCGGAGAATTACAAAAAGGAAATGAGCTGGCTCTGCCAAGCAAATATGTGAATTTTTTA
TATTTAGCTAGTCATTATGAAAAGTTGAAGGGTAGTCCAGAAGATAACGAACAAAAACAATTGTTTGTGG
AGCAGCATAAGCATTATTTAGATGAGATTATTGAGCAAATCAGTGAATTTTCTAAGCGTGTTATTTTAGC
AGATGCCAATTTAGATAAAGTTCTTAGTGCATATAACAAACATAGAGACAAACCAATACGTGAACAAGCA
GAAAATATTATTCATTTATTTACGTTGACGAATCTTGGAGCTCCCGCTGCTTTTAAATATTTTGATACAA
CAATTGATCGTAAACGATATACGTCTACAAAAGAAGTTTTAGATGCCACTCTTATCCATCAATCCATCAC
TGGTCTTTATGAAACACGCATTGATTTGAGTCAGCTAGGAGGTGACTGCGCGGGTGGCGGAGGAAGTGGG
GGCGGTGGTAGCATGAATAAAAACATTGATACAGTTCGTGAAATTATTACTGTTGCATCTATTTTGATTA
AATTTTCCAGAGAAGATATTGTTGAGAATCGTGCTAATTTTATTGCATTTCTAAATGAGATTGGAGTAAC
GCATGAAGGTAGAAAGTTAAATCGCAATTCATTCCGTAAAATTATTTCTAAATTAACTCAAGAAGATAAG
AAAACCCTCATCGACGAATTCAACGAGGGTTTTGAGGGTGTATATCGATATCTAGAGATGTATACGAACA
AATAACTCGAGTAAGGATCTCCAGGCATCAAATAAAACGAAAGGCTCAGTCGAAAGACTGGGCCTTTCGT
TTTATCTGTTGTTTGTCGGTGAACGCTCTCTACTAGAGTCACACTGGCTCACCTTCGGGTGGGCCTTTCT
GCGTTTATACCTAGAGCGCCCGGAAGAGAGTCAATTCAGGGTGGTGAATCTGCAGTTTACGGCTAGCTCA
GCCCTAGGTATTATGCTAGCGAATTCATTAAAGAGGAGAAAGGTACCATGGGGCCCGCTTCTAACTTTAC
TCAGTTCGTTCTCGTCGACAATGGCGGAACTGGCGACGTGACTGTCGCCCCAAGCAACTTCGCTAACGGG
ATCGCTGAATGGATCAGCTCTAACTCGCGTTCACAGGCTTACAAAGTAACCTGTAGCGTTCGTCAGAGCT
CTGCGCAGAATCGCAAATACACCATCAAAGTCGAGGTGCCTAAAGGCGCCTGGCGTTCGTACTTAAATAT
GGAACTAACCATTCCAATTTTCGCCACGAATTCCGACTGCGAGCTTATTGTTAAGGCAATGCAAGGTCTC
CTAAAAGATGGAAACCCGATTCCCTCAGCAATCGCAGCAAACTCCGGCATCTACGGTGGCGGAGGTAGCA
TGTCCCATCAGAAAATTATTCAGGATCTTATCGCATGGATTGACGAGCATATTGACCAGCCGCTTAACAT
TGATGTAGTCGCAAAAAAATCAGGCTATTCAAAGTGGTACTTGCAACGAATGTTCCGCACGGTGACGCAT
CAGACGCTTGGCGATTACATTCGCCAACGCCGCCTGTTACTGGCCGCCGTTGAGTTGCGCACCACCGAGC
GTCCGATTTTTGATATCGCAATGGACCTGGGTTATGTCTCGCAGCAGACCTTCTCCCGCGTTTTCGCGCG
GCAGTTTGATCGCACTCCCGCGGATTATCGCCACCGCCTGTAAGCGGCCGCCACGCAAAAAACCCCGCTT
CGGCGGGGTTTTTTCGCCCTAGGGATATATTCCGCTTCCTCGCTCACTGACTCGCTACGCTCGGTCGTTC
GACTGCGGCGAGCGGAAATGGCTTACGAACGGGGCGGAGATTTCCTGGAAGATGCCAGGAAGATACTTAA
CAGGGAAGTGAGAGGGCCGCGGCAAAGCCGTTTTTCCATAGGCTCCGCCCCCCTGACAAGCATCACGAAA
TCTGACGCTCAAATCAGTGGTGGCGAAACCCGACAGGACTATAAAGATACCAGGCGTTTCCCCCTGGCGG
CTCCCTCGTGCGCTCTCCTGTTCCTGCCTTTCGGTTTACCGGTGTCATTCCGCTGTTATGGCCGCGTTTG
TCTCATTCCACGCCTGACACTCAGTTCCGGGTAGGCAGTTCGCTCCAAGCTGGACTGTATGCACGAACCC
CCCGTTCAGTCCGACCGCTGCGCCTTATCCGGTAACTATCGTCTTGAGTCCAACCCGGAAAGACATGCAA
AAGCACCACTGGCAGCAGCCACTGGTAATTGATTTAGAGGAGTTAGTCTTGAAGTCATGCGCCGGTTAAG
GCTAAACTGAAAGGACAAGTTTTGGTGACTGCGCTCCTCCAAGCCAGTTACCTCGGTTCAAAGAGTTGGT
AGCTCAGAGAACCTTCGAAAAACCGCCCTGCAAGGCGGTTTTTTCGTTTTCAGAGCAAGAGATTACGCGC
AGACCAAAACGATCTCAAG
Features (pLannotate 1.2.2; 14 found; start..end, strand, type, name):
    113..207     -  terminator     lambda t0 terminator: transcription terminator from phage lambda
    231..887     -  CDS            cat: CAT_ECOLX - Experimental evidence at protein level: Swiss-Prot protein existence level 1. This enzyme is an effector of chloramphenicol resistance in bacteria. From Escherichia coli. This protein is used as a marker in many commonly used cloning vectors, such as pACYC184.
    888..990     -  promoter       cat promoter: promoter of the E. coli cat gene encoding chloramphenicol acetyltransferase
   1020..1643    -  CDS            TetR: tetracycline repressor TetR; tetR from transposon Tn10; TetR binds to the tetracycline operator tetO to inhibit transcription. This inhibition can be relieved by adding tetracycline or doxycycline.
   1662..1717    +  promoter       tetR/tetA promoters: tetR; overlapping promoters for bacterial tetR and tetA
   1753..5858    +  CDS            dCas9 (fragment): catalytically dead mutant of the Cas9 endonuclease from the Streptococcus pyogenes Type II CRISPR/Cas system RNA-guided DNA-binding protein that lacks endonuclease activity due to the D10A mutation in the RuvC catalytic domain and the H840A mutation in the HNH catalytic domain
   5893..6162    +  CDS            asiA: ASIA_BPT4 - Experimental evidence at protein level: Swiss-Prot protein existence level 1. Transcriptional inhibitor. Inhibits sigma 70-directed transcription by weakening its interaction with the core of the host's RNA polymerase. This allows Gp55 to successfully compete for the core enzyme. Plays an important role during the prereplicative period of phage T4 development. From Enterobacteria phage T4 (Bacteriophage T4).
   6189..6260    +  terminator     rrnB T1 terminator: transcription terminator T1 from the E. coli rrnB gene
   6276..6303    +  terminator     T7Te terminator: phage T7 early transcription terminator
   6315..6349    +  promoter       lacIq promoter (fragment): lacI (mutant); In the lacIq allele, a single base change in the promoter boosts expression of the lacI gene about 10-fold.
   6427..6774    +  CDS            CAPSD_BPMS2 (fragment): Experimental evidence at protein level: Swiss-Prot protein existence level 1. Acts as a translational repressor of viral replicase synthesis late in infection. This latter function is the result of capsid protein interaction with an RNA hairpin which contains the replicase ribosome-binding site. From Escherichia phage MS2 (Bacteriophage MS2).
   6790..7110    +  CDS            soxS: SOXS_ECOLI - Experimental evidence at protein level: Swiss-Prot protein existence level 1. Transcriptional activator of the superoxide response regulon of E.coli that includes at least 10 genes such as sodA, nfo, zwf and micF. Binds the DNA sequence 5'-GCACN(7)CAA-3'. It also facilitates the subsequent binding of RNA polymerase to the micF and the nfo promoters. From Escherichia coli (strain K12).
   7170..7225    -  rep_origin     RSF ori (fragment): Plasmids containing the RSF 1030 origin of replication can be propagated in E. coli cells that contain additional plasmids with compatible origins.
   7313..7858    -  rep_origin     p15A ori: Plasmids containing the medium-copy-number p15A origin of replication can be propagated in E. coli cells that contain a second plasmid with the ColE1 origin.
