[The description below was written by a language model from this plasmid's Addgene catalogue record and pLannotate feature annotations shown in this document.]
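Description:
pCK321 is a bacterial CRISPR activation (CRISPRa) plasmid built on the pCD442 backbone and intended for use in E. coli. It replicates from a p15A origin, which is compatible with ColE1-type plasmids and is listed in the record as low copy. Selection is by chloramphenicol through a cat gene driven by its native promoter and followed by a lambda t0 terminator. A short fragment annotated as RSF ori lies next to the p15A origin; this is probably a partial sequence match rather than a second functional origin.

The plasmid carries two expression units that supply two different transcriptional activators. In the first, a divergent TetR and tetR/tetA promoter arrangement places a fusion of catalytically dead S. pyogenes Cas9 (D10A, H840A) to phage T4 AsiA under anhydrotetracycline control: TetR represses the promoter until the inducer relieves it. AsiA is a sigma-70-binding protein, used here as an activation domain tethered directly to dCas9. This unit ends with the rrnB T1 and T7Te terminators. The second unit constitutively expresses MCP-SoxS, the MS2 coat protein fused to the E. coli transcriptional activator SoxS. The catalogue gives its promoter as BBa_J23107; the automated annotation labels the short promoter at that position as a lacIq fragment, likely a similarity hit to the synthetic promoter. MCP binds MS2 RNA hairpins, so SoxS would be recruited through a scaffold guide RNA bearing such a hairpin. No guide RNA cassette is annotated on this plasmid, so the guide is presumably provided separately.

According to the record and associated publication title, the construct is used to combine the two bacterial CRISPRa effectors and examine synergistic or antagonistic effects on gene activation.
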