Addgene plasmid #242912: pCK321
Purpose: aTc-inducible expression of dCas9-AsiA and constitutive expression of MCP-SoxS
Depositing lab: Jesse Zalatan. Depositing organization: University of Washington. Publication: Systematic Mapping of Bacterial CRISPRa Systems for Synergistic Gene Activation Reveals Antagonistic Effects. Kiattisewee C, Karanjia AV, Cardiff RAL, Olander KE, Leejareon P, Alvi SS, Carothers JM, Zalatan JG. ACS Synth Biol. 2025 Jul 22. doi: 10.1021/acssynbio.5c00358. PubMed 40693287.
Backbone
  Vector backbone: pCD442
  Vector type: CRISPR, Synthetic Biology
Growth in bacteria
  Bacterial resistance: Chloramphenicol, 25 μg/mL
  Growth temperature: 37°C
  Growth strain: DH5alpha
  Copy number: Low Copy
Gene/Insert
  Gene/Insert name: MCP-SoxS
  Species: Synthetic
  Promoter: BBa_J23107
  Cloning method: Gibson Cloning
  Sequencing primers: 5′ caagagattacgcgcagacc; 3′ ctggatttgttcagaacgctc
Terms and licenses: Academic/Nonprofit Terms; Industry Terms: Not Available to Industry
Depositor comments: Please visit https://doi.org/10.1101/2025.05.14.654134 for bioRxiv preprint.
How to cite: pCK321 was a gift from Jesse Zalatan (Addgene plasmid # 242912 ; http://n2t.net/addgene:242912 ; RRID:Addgene_242912)
